Addgene plasmid #177971: CoV2-Spike-D614G-L452R
Purpose: Transient mammalian expression of codon optimized SARS-CoV-2 Spike protein (D614G, L452R)
Depositing lab: Melanie Ott. Depositing organization: J. David Gladstone Institutes. Publication: Transmission, infectivity, and neutralization of a spike L452R SARS-CoV-2 variant. Deng X, Garcia-Knight MA, Khalid MM, Servellita V, Wang C, Morris MK, Sotomayor-Gonzalez A, Glasner DR, Reyes KR, Gliwa AS, Reddy NP, Sanchez San Martin C, Federman S, Cheng J, Balcerek J, Taylor J, Streithorst JA, Miller S, Sreekumar B, Chen PY, Schulze-Gahmen U, Taha TY, Hayashi JM, Simoneau CR, Kumar GR, McMahon S, Lidsky PV, Xiao Y, Hemarajata P, Green NM, Espinosa A, Kath C, Haw M, Bell J, Hacker JK, Hanson C, Wadford DA, Anaya C, Ferguson D, Frankino PA, Shivram H, Lareau LF, Wyman SK, Ott M, Andino R, Chiu CY. Cell. 2021 Jun 24;184(13):3426-3437.e8. doi: 10.1016/j.cell.2021.04.025. Epub 2021 Apr 20. PubMed 33991487.
Backbone
  Vector backbone: pcDNA3.1
  Vector type: Mammalian Expression
Growth in bacteria
  Bacterial resistance: Ampicillin, 100 μg/mL
  Growth temperature: 37°C
  Growth strain: DH5alpha
  Copy number: High Copy
Gene/Insert
  Gene/Insert name: SARS-CoV-2 Spike protein (D614G, L452R)
  Species: Other
  Mutation: D614G, L452R
  Entrez Gene: S (a.k.a. GU280_gp02, spike glycoprotein)
  Cloning method: Gibson Cloning
Resource information
  A portion of this plasmid was derived from a plasmid made by: Modified from CoV2-Spike-D614G from Jennifer Doudna (Addgene plasmid # 177960)
Terms and licenses: Academic/Nonprofit Terms; Industry Terms: Not Available to Industry
Depositor comments: Please visit https://www.biorxiv.org/content/10.1101/2021.08.05.455082v1 for bioRxv preprint.
How to cite: CoV2-Spike-D614G-L452R was a gift from Melanie Ott (Addgene plasmid # 177971 ; http://n2t.net/addgene:177971 ; RRID:Addgene_177971)
