[The description below was written by a language model from this plasmid's Addgene catalogue record and pLannotate feature annotations shown in this document.]
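Description:
CoV2-Spike-D614G-L452R is a pcDNA3.1-based mammalian expression plasmid of about 9.2 kb for transient production of a codon-optimized SARS-CoV-2 spike glycoprotein carrying the D614G and L452R substitutions. It is propagated in E. coli as a high-copy plasmid through a ColE1/pUC-type origin and selected with ampicillin via the β-lactamase gene and its native promoter. An f1 origin is also present, which in principle permits single-stranded DNA rescue. The annotation additionally picks up short backbone remnants (lac promoter/operator, CAP site, and fragments of lacI, ble, bom and an HIV-1 LTR). These appear to be small sequence matches rather than functional modules.

The spike open reading frame is driven by the human cytomegalovirus immediate-early enhancer and promoter and terminated by the bovine growth hormone polyadenylation signal, an arrangement that gives strong constitutive expression in transfected mammalian cells. A T7 promoter lies just upstream of the coding sequence and could support in vitro transcription or serve as a sequencing primer site. No epitope tag or reporter is annotated on the spike. A separate cassette, with the SV40 early promoter driving the neomycin phosphotransferase gene and followed by an SV40 poly(A) signal, would allow G418 selection of stable transfectants, although the stated purpose is transient expression.

The plasmid was made by Gibson cloning from a parental D614G spike construct, adding L452R, a substitution studied in the associated work on transmission, infectivity and antibody neutralization of an L452R-bearing variant. The record does not specify particular assays for this plasmid beyond spike expression in mammalian cells.
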