Features (pLannotate 1.2.2; 20 found; start..end, strand, type, name):
    154..533     +  enhancer       CMV enhancer: human cytomegalovirus immediate early enhancer
    534..737     +  promoter       CMV promoter: human cytomegalovirus (CMV) immediate early promoter
    733..766     +  LTR            5' LTR (truncated) (fragment): truncated 5' long terminal repeat (LTR) from HIV-1
    782..800     +  promoter       T7 promoter: promoter for bacteriophage T7 RNA polymerase
    820..4638    +  CDS            S: SPIKE_SARS2 - Experimental evidence at protein level: Swiss-Prot protein existence level 1. [Spike glycoprotein]: May down-regulate host tetherin (BST2) by lysosomal degradation, thereby counteracting its antiviral activity. From Severe acute respiratory syndrome coronavirus 2 (2019-nCoV) (SARS-CoV-2).
   4685..4909    +  polyA_signal   bGH poly(A) signal: bovine growth hormone polyadenylation signal
   4913..4934    +  promoter       SV40 promoter (fragment): SV40 enhancer and early promoter
   4955..5383    +  rep_origin     f1 ori (sequence partly withheld): f1 bacteriophage origin of replication; arrow indicates direction of (+) strand synthesis
   5397..5726    +  promoter       SV40 promoter: SV40 enhancer and early promoter
   5793..6584    +  CDS            neo: KKA2_KLEPN - Also known as kan, nptII. Experimental evidence at protein level: Swiss-Prot protein existence level 1. Resistance to kanamycin, neomycin, paromomycin, ribostamycin, butirosin and gentamicin B. From Klebsiella pneumoniae.
   6608..6766    +  CDS            ble (fragment): BLE_KLEPN - Experimental evidence at protein level: Swiss-Prot protein existence level 1. Binding protein with a strong affinity to the bleomycin family of antibiotics. Binds to CL990; an antimitotic-antibiotic compound. From Klebsiella pneumoniae.
   6761..6882    +  polyA_signal   SV40 poly(A) signal: SV40 polyadenylation signal
   6955..6971    -  protein_bind   lac operator: The lac repressor binds to the lac operator to inhibit transcription in E. coli. This inhibition can be relieved by adding lactose or isopropyl-β-D-thiogalactopyranoside (IPTG). lac repressor encoded by lacI
   6979..7009    -  promoter       lac promoter: promoter for the E. coli lac operon
   7024..7045    -  protein_bind   CAP binding site: CAP binding activates transcription in the presence of cAMP. E. coli catabolite activator protein
   7058..7150    -  CDS            lacI (fragment): lac repressor; lacI; The lac repressor binds to the lac operator to inhibit transcription in E. coli. This inhibition can be relieved by adding lactose or isopropyl-β-D-thiogalactopyranoside (IPTG).
   7333..7921    -  rep_origin     ori: high-copy-number ColE1/pMB1/pBR322/pUC origin of replication
   8092..8952    -  CDS            AmpR: β-lactamase; bla; confers resistance to ampicillin, carbenicillin, and related antibiotics
   8953..9057    -  promoter       AmpR promoter: bla
   9116..9168    -  misc_feature   bom (fragment): basis of mobility region from pBR322
>Addgene plasmid #177971 | CoV2-Spike-D614G-L452R | addgene full sequence | sequence record 348235 | Addgene NGS Result
TGCTCCCTGCTTGTGTGTTGGAGGTCGCTGAGTAGTGCGCGAGCAAAATTTAAGCTACAACAAGGCAAGG
CTTGACCGACAATTGCATGAAGAATCTGCTTAGGGTTAGGCGTTTTGCGCTGCTTCGCGATGTACGGGCC
AGATATACGCGTTGACATTGATTATTGACTAGTTATTAATAGTAATCAATTACGGGGTCATTAGTTCATA
GCCCATATATGGAGTTCCGCGTTACATAACTTACGGTAAATGGCCCGCCTGGCTGACCGCCCAACGACCC
CCGCCCATTGACGTCAATAATGACGTATGTTCCCATAGTAACGCCAATAGGGACTTTCCATTGACGTCAA
TGGGTGGAGTATTTACGGTAAACTGCCCACTTGGCAGTACATCAAGTGTATCATATGCCAAGTACGCCCC
CTATTGACGTCAATGACGGTAAATGGCCCGCCTGGCATTATGCCCAGTACATGACCTTATGGGACTTTCC
TACTTGGCAGTACATCTACGTATTAGTCATCGCTATTACCATGGTGATGCGGTTTTGGCAGTACATCAAT
GGGCGTGGATAGCGGTTTGACTCACGGGGATTTCCAAGTCTCCACCCCATTGACGTCAATGGGAGTTTGT
TTTGGCACCAAAATCAACGGGACTTTCCAAAATGTCGTAACAACTCCGCCCCATTGACGCAAATGGGCGG
TAGGCGTGTACGGTGGGAGGTCTATATAAGCAGAGCTCTCTGGCTAACTAGAGAACCCACTGCTTACTGG
CTTATCGAAATTAATACGACTCACTATAGGGAGACCCAAGCTGGCTAGCATGTTTGTCTTCCTGGTCCTG
CTGCCTCTGGTCTCGTCTCAGTGCGTGAACCTGACTACTAGAACCCAGCTGCCTCCTGCCTATACTAACT
CCTTCACCCGCGGCGTGTACTACCCAGACAAGGTGTTCCGCAGCTCCGTGCTGCACTCCACCCAGGATCT
GTTCCTGCCCTTCTTCAGCAACGTGACCTGGTTCCACGCCATCCACGTGAGCGGCACCAATGGCACCAAG
CGGTTCGACAATCCCGTGCTGCCATTCAACGATGGCGTGTACTTCGCCTCCACCGAGAAGAGCAACATCA
TCCGCGGCTGGATCTTCGGCACCACCCTGGACTCCAAGACCCAGAGCCTGCTGATCGTGAACAATGCCAC
CAACGTGGTCATCAAGGTGTGCGAGTTCCAGTTCTGCAATGATCCATTCCTGGGCGTGTACTACCACAAG
AACAATAAGTCCTGGATGGAGAGCGAGTTCCGCGTGTACAGCTCCGCCAACAATTGCACCTTCGAGTACG
TGTCCCAGCCCTTCCTGATGGACCTGGAGGGCAAGCAGGGCAATTTCAAGAACCTGCGCGAGTTCGTGTT
CAAGAATATCGATGGCTACTTCAAGATCTACTCCAAGCACACCCCCATCAACCTGGTGCGCGACCTGCCA
CAGGGCTTCAGCGCCCTGGAGCCACTGGTGGATCTGCCAATCGGCATCAACATCACCAGGTTCCAGACCC
TGCTGGCCCTGCACCGCAGCTACCTGACCCCAGGCGACAGCTCCAGCGGATGGACCGCTGGAGCTGCTGC
CTACTACGTGGGCTACCTGCAGCCCCGCACCTTCCTGCTGAAGTACAACGAGAATGGCACCATCACCGAC
GCCGTGGATTGCGCCCTGGATCCACTGTCCGAGACAAAGTGCACCCTGAAGAGCTTCACCGTGGAGAAGG
GCATCTACCAGACCTCCAATTTCCGCGTGCAGCCAACCGAGAGCATCGTGCGCTTCCCCAATATCACCAA
CCTGTGCCCATTCGGCGAGGTGTTCAACGCTACCAGGTTCGCCAGCGTGTACGCTTGGAATCGCAAGCGC
ATCTCCAACTGCGTGGCCGACTACAGCGTGCTGTACAACTCCGCCAGCTTCTCCACCTTCAAGTGCTACG
GCGTGTCCCCCACCAAGCTGAATGATCTGTGCTTCACCAACGTGTACGCCGATAGCTTCGTGATCAGGGG
CGACGAGGTGCGCCAGATCGCTCCAGGACAGACCGGCAAGATCGCTGACTACAATTACAAGCTGCCCGAC
GATTTCACCGGCTGCGTGATCGCCTGGAACTCCAACAATCTGGATAGCAAAGTGGGCGGCAACTACAATT
ACAGGTACCGCCTGTTCCGCAAGTCCAATCTGAAGCCATTCGAGCGCGACATCTCCACCGAGATCTACCA
GGCTGGAAGCACCCCATGCAATGGAGTGGAGGGCTTCAACTGCTACTTCCCCCTGCAGAGCTACGGCTTC
CAGCCAACCAACGGAGTGGGATACCAGCCATACAGGGTGGTGGTGCTGTCCTTCGAGCTGCTGCACGCTC
CAGCTACCGTGTGCGGACCAAAGAAGAGCACCAATCTGGTGAAGAACAAGTGCGTGAACTTCAATTTCAA
CGGCCTGACCGGAACCGGCGTGCTGACCGAGTCCAACAAGAAGTTCCTGCCATTCCAGCAGTTCGGAAGG
GACATCGCTGATACCACCGACGCCGTGCGCGACCCACAGACCCTGGAGATCCTGGATATCACCCCATGCT
CCTTCGGCGGCGTGAGCGTGATCACCCCAGGAACCAATACCAGCAACCAGGTGGCCGTGCTGTACCAGGG
CGTGAATTGCACCGAGGTGCCAGTGGCTATCCACGCTGATCAGCTGACCCCAACCTGGCGCGTGTACAGC
ACCGGATCCAACGTGTTCCAGACCCGCGCCGGATGCCTGATCGGAGCTGAGCACGTGAACAATTCCTACG
AGTGCGACATCCCAATCGGAGCTGGAATCTGCGCCAGCTACCAGACCCAGACCAACTCCCCAAGGAGGGC
TCGCAGCGTGGCCAGCCAGTCCATCATCGCCTACACCATGTCCCTGGGCGCCGAGAATAGCGTGGCCTAC
AGCAACAATTCCATCGCCATCCCAACCAACTTCACCATCTCCGTGACCACCGAGATCCTGCCCGTGTCCA
TGACCAAGACCAGCGTGGACTGCACCATGTACATCTGCGGCGATTCCACCGAGTGCAGCAACCTGCTGCT
GCAGTACGGCAGCTTCTGCACCCAGCTGAATCGCGCCCTGACCGGAATCGCTGTGGAGCAGGATAAGAAC
ACCCAGGAGGTGTTCGCCCAGGTGAAGCAGATCTACAAGACCCCCCCAATCAAGGACTTCGGCGGCTTCA
ATTTCAGCCAGATCCTGCCCGATCCAAGCAAGCCCTCCAAGCGCAGCTTCATCGAGGACCTGCTGTTCAA
CAAGGTGACCCTGGCCGATGCCGGCTTCATCAAGCAGTACGGCGATTGCCTGGGCGACATCGCTGCCCGC
GACCTGATCTGCGCCCAGAAGTTCAATGGCCTGACCGTGCTGCCACCACTGCTGACCGATGAGATGATCG
CTCAGTACACCTCCGCCCTGCTGGCCGGAACCATCACCAGCGGATGGACCTTCGGCGCTGGAGCCGCCCT
GCAGATCCCCTTCGCCATGCAGATGGCCTACCGCTTCAACGGCATCGGCGTGACCCAGAATGTGCTGTAC
GAGAACCAGAAGCTGATCGCCAATCAGTTCAACTCCGCCATCGGCAAGATCCAGGACTCCCTGTCCAGCA
CCGCCAGCGCCCTGGGCAAGCTGCAGGATGTGGTGAATCAGAACGCCCAGGCCCTGAATACCCTGGTGAA
GCAGCTGTCCAGCAACTTCGGCGCCATCTCCAGCGTGCTGAATGATATCCTGAGCCGCCTGGACAAGGTG
GAGGCTGAGGTGCAGATCGATAGGCTGATCACCGGCCGCCTGCAGTCCCTGCAGACCTACGTGACCCAGC
AGCTGATCAGGGCTGCTGAGATCAGGGCCAGCGCCAATCTGGCTGCTACCAAGATGTCCGAGTGCGTGCT
GGGACAGAGCAAGAGGGTGGACTTCTGCGGCAAGGGCTACCACCTGATGTCCTTCCCACAGAGCGCCCCA
CACGGAGTGGTGTTCCTGCACGTGACCTACGTGCCAGCCCAGGAGAAGAACTTCACCACCGCTCCAGCTA
TCTGCCACGATGGCAAGGCTCACTTCCCACGCGAGGGCGTGTTCGTGTCCAACGGCACCCACTGGTTCGT
GACCCAGCGCAATTTCTACGAGCCCCAGATCATCACCACCGACAATACCTTCGTGAGCGGCAACTGCGAC
GTGGTCATCGGAATCGTGAACAATACCGTGTACGATCCCCTGCAGCCAGAGCTGGACTCCTTCAAGGAGG
AGCTGGATAAGTACTTCAAGAATCACACCAGCCCCGACGTGGATCTGGGCGACATCTCCGGCATCAATGC
CAGCGTGGTGAACATCCAGAAGGAGATCGACCGCCTGAACGAGGTGGCCAAGAATCTGAACGAGTCCCTG
ATCGATCTGCAGGAGCTGGGCAAGTACGAGCAGTACATCAAGTGGCCATGGTACATCTGGCTGGGCTTCA
TCGCCGGCCTGATCGCCATCGTGATGGTGACCATCATGCTGTGCTGCATGACCTCCTGCTGCAGCTGCCT
GAAGGGCTGCTGCTCCTGCGGCAGCTGCTGCAAGTTCGATGAGGACGATAGCGAGCCCGTGCTGAAGGGC
GTCAAACTGCACTATACATAGCTCGAGTCTAGAGGGCCCGTTTAAACCCGCTGATCAGCCTCGACTGTGC
CTTCTAGTTGCCAGCCATCTGTTGTTTGCCCCTCCCCCGTGCCTTCCTTGACCCTGGAAGGTGCCACTCC
CACTGTCCTTTCCTAATAAAATGAGGAAATTGCATCGCATTGTCTGAGTAGGTGTCATTCTATTCTGGGG
GGTGGGGTGGGGCAGGACAGCAAGGGGGAGGATTGGGAAGACAATAGCAGGCATGCTGGGGATGCGGTGG
GCTCTATGGCTTCTGAGGCGGAAAGAACCAGCTGGGGCTCTAGGGGGTATCCCC
[124 nt withheld, positions 4955-5078]
C
[91 nt withheld, positions 5080-5170]
A
[49 nt withheld, positions 5172-5220]
CCTTTGACGTTGGAGTCCACGTTCTTT
[37 nt withheld, positions 5248-5284]
ACCCTATCTCGGTCTATTCTTTTGATTTATAAGGGATTTTGCCGATTTCGGCCTATTGGTTAAAAAATGA
GCTGATTTAACAAAAATTTAACGCGAATTAATTCTGTGGAATGTGTGTCAGTTAGGGTGTGGAAAGTCCC
CAGGCTCCCCAGCAGGCAGAAGTATGCAAAGCATGCATCTCAATTAGTCAGCAACCAGGTGTGGAAAGTC
CCCAGGCTCCCCAGCAGGCAGAAGTATGCAAAGCATGCATCTCAATTAGTCAGCAACCATAGTCCCGCCC
CTAACTCCGCCCATCCCGCCCCTAACTCCGCCCAGTTCCGCCCATTCTCCGCCCCATGGCTGACTAATTT
TTTTTATTTATGCAGAGGCCGAGGCCGCCTCTGCCTCTGAGCTATTCCAGAAGTAGTGAGGAGGCTTTTT
TGGAGGCCTAGGCTTTTGCAAAAAGCTCCCGGGAGCTTGTATATCCATTTTCGGATCTGATCAAGAGACA
GGATGAGGATCGTTTCGCATGATTGAACAAGATGGATTGCACGCAGGTTCTCCGGCCGCTTGGGTGGAGA
GGCTATTCGGCTATGACTGGGCACAACAGACAATCGGCTGCTCTGATGCCGCCGTGTTCCGGCTGTCAGC
GCAGGGGCGCCCGGTTCTTTTTGTCAAGACCGACCTGTCCGGTGCCCTGAATGAACTGCAGGACGAGGCA
GCGCGGCTATCGTGGCTGGCCACGACGGGCGTTCCTTGCGCAGCTGTGCTCGACGTTGTCACTGAAGCGG
GAAGGGACTGGCTGCTATTGGGCGAAGTGCCGGGGCAGGATCTCCTGTCATCTCACCTTGCTCCTGCCGA
GAAAGTATCCATCATGGCTGATGCAATGCGGCGGCTGCATACGCTTGATCCGGCTACCTGCCCATTCGAC
CACCAAGCGAAACATCGCATCGAGCGAGCACGTACTCGGATGGAAGCCGGTCTTGTCGATCAGGATGATC
TGGACGAAGAGCATCAGGGGCTCGCGCCAGCCGAACTGTTCGCCAGGCTCAAGGCGCGCATGCCCGACGG
CGAGGATCTCGTCGTGACCCATGGCGATGCCTGCTTGCCGAATATCATGGTGGAAAATGGCCGCTTTTCT
GGATTCATCGACTGTGGCCGGCTGGGTGTGGCGGACCGCTATCAGGACATAGCGTTGGCTACCCGTGATA
TTGCTGAAGAGCTTGGCGGCGAATGGGCTGACCGCTTCCTCGTGCTTTACGGTATCGCCGCTCCCGATTC
GCAGCGCATCGCCTTCTATCGCCTTCTTGACGAGTTCTTCTGAGCGGGACTCTGGGGTTCGAAATGACCG
ACCAAGCGACGCCCAACCTGCCATCACGAGATTTCGATTCCACCGCCGCCTTCTATGAAAGGTTGGGCTT
CGGAATCGTTTTCCGGGACGCCGGCTGGATGATCCTCCAGCGCGGGGATCTCATGCTGGAGTTCTTCGCC
CACCCCAACTTGTTTATTGCAGCTTATAATGGTTACAAATAAAGCAATAGCATCACAAATTTCACAAATA
AAGCATTTTTTTCACTGCATTCTAGTTGTGGTTTGTCCAAACTCATCAATGTATCTTATCATGTCTGTAT
ACCGTCGACCTCTAGCTAGAGCTTGGCGTAATCATGGTCATAGCTGTTTCCTGTGTGAAATTGTTATCCG
CTCACAATTCCACACAACATACGAGCCGGAAGCATAAAGTGTAAAGCCTGGGGTGCCTAATGAGTGAGCT
AACTCACATTAATTGCGTTGCGCTCACTGCCCGCTTTCCAGTCGGGAAACCTGTCGTGCCAGCTGCATTA
ATGAATCGGCCAACGCGCGGGGAGAGGCGGTTTGCGTATTGGGCGCTCTTCCGCTTCCTCGCTCACTGAC
TCGCTGCGCTCGGTCGTTCGGCTGCGGCGAGCGGTATCAGCTCACTCAAAGGCGGTAATACGGTTATCCA
CAGAATCAGGGGATAACGCAGGAAAGAACATGTGAGCAAAAGGCCAGCAAAAGGCCAGGAACCGTAAAAA
GGCCGCGTTGCTGGCGTTTTTCCATAGGCTCCGCCCCCCTGACGAGCATCACAAAAATCGACGCTCAAGT
CAGAGGTGGCGAAACCCGACAGGACTATAAAGATACCAGGCGTTTCCCCCTGGAAGCTCCCTCGTGCGCT
CTCCTGTTCCGACCCTGCCGCTTACCGGATACCTGTCCGCCTTTCTCCCTTCGGGAAGCGTGGCGCTTTC
TCATAGCTCACGCTGTAGGTATCTCAGTTCGGTGTAGGTCGTTCGCTCCAAGCTGGGCTGTGTGCACGAA
CCCCCCGTTCAGCCCGACCGCTGCGCCTTATCCGGTAACTATCGTCTTGAGTCCAACCCGGTAAGACACG
ACTTATCGCCACTGGCAGCAGCCACTGGTAACAGGATTAGCAGAGCGAGGTATGTAGGCGGTGCTACAGA
GTTCTTGAAGTGGTGGCCTAACTACGGCTACACTAGAAGAACAGTATTTGGTATCTGCGCTCTGCTGAAG
CCAGTTACCTTCGGAAAAAGAGTTGGTAGCTCTTGATCCGGCAAACAAACCACCGCTGGTAGCGGTGGTT
TTTTTGTTTGCAAGCAGCAGATTACGCGCAGAAAAAAAGGATCTCAAGAAGATCCTTTGATCTTTTCTAC
GGGGTCTGACGCTCAGTGGAACGAAAACTCACGTTAAGGGATTTTGGTCATGAGATTATCAAAAAGGATC
TTCACCTAGATCCTTTTAAATTAAAAATGAAGTTTTAAATCAATCTAAAGTATATATGAGTAAACTTGGT
CTGACAGTTACCAATGCTTAATCAGTGAGGCACCTATCTCAGCGATCTGTCTATTTCGTTCATCCATAGT
TGCCTGACTCCCCGTCGTGTAGATAACTACGATACGGGAGGGCTTACCATCTGGCCCCAGTGCTGCAATG
ATACCGCGAGACCCACGCTCACCGGCTCCAGATTTATCAGCAATAAACCAGCCAGCCGGAAGGGCCGAGC
GCAGAAGTGGTCCTGCAACTTTATCCGCCTCCATCCAGTCTATTAATTGTTGCCGGGAAGCTAGAGTAAG
TAGTTCGCCAGTTAATAGTTTGCGCAACGTTGTTGCCATTGCTACAGGCATCGTGGTGTCACGCTCGTCG
TTTGGTATGGCTTCATTCAGCTCCGGTTCCCAACGATCAAGGCGAGTTACATGATCCCCCATGTTGTGCA
AAAAAGCGGTTAGCTCCTTCGGTCCTCCGATCGTTGTCAGAAGTAAGTTGGCCGCAGTGTTATCACTCAT
GGTTATGGCAGCACTGCATAATTCTCTTACTGTCATGCCATCCGTAAGATGCTTTTCTGTGACTGGTGAG
TACTCAACCAAGTCATTCTGAGAATAGTGTATGCGGCGACCGAGTTGCTCTTGCCCGGCGTCAATACGGG
ATAATACCGCGCCACATAGCAGAACTTTAAAAGTGCTCATCATTGGAAAACGTTCTTCGGGGCGAAAACT
CTCAAGGATCTTACCGCTGTTGAGATCCAGTTCGATGTAACCCACTCGTGCACCCAACTGATCTTCAGCA
TCTTTTACTTTCACCAGCGTTTCTGGGTGAGCAAAAACAGGAAGGCAAAATGCCGCAAAAAAGGGAATAA
GGGCGACACGGAAATGTTGAATACTCATACTCTTCCTTTTTCAATATTATTGAAGCATTTATCAGGGTTA
TTGTCTCATGAGCGGATACATATTTGAATGTATTTAGAAAAATAAACAAATAGGGGTTCCGCGCACATTT
CCCCGAAAAGTGCCACCTGACGTCGACGGATCGGGAGATCTCCCGATCCCCTATGGTGCACTCTCAGTAC
AATCTGCTCTGATGCCGCATAGTTAAGCCAGTATC
